Addgene plasmid #15765: mChT pcDNA3
Depositing lab: Randy Blakely. Publication: Molecular cloning and characterization of a murine hemicholinium-3-sensitive choline transporter. Apparsundaram S, Ferguson SM, Blakely RD. Biochem Soc Trans. 2001 Nov . 29(Pt 6):711-6. 10.1042/BST0290711 PubMed 11709061.
Backbone
  Vector backbone: pcDNA3
  Backbone manufacturer: Invitrogen
  Backbone size w/o insert (bp): 5400
  Vector type: Mammalian Expression
  Selectable markers: Neomycin (select with G418)
Growth in bacteria
  Bacterial resistance: Ampicillin, 100 μg/mL
  Growth temperature: 37°C
  Growth strain: DH5alpha
  Copy number: High Copy
Gene/Insert
  Gene/Insert name: hemicholinium-3-sensitive choline transporter (alt name: ChT)
  Species: M. musculus (mouse)
  Insert size (bp): 1740
  Entrez Gene: Slc5a7 (a.k.a. CHT1)
  Cloning method: Restriction Enzyme; 5′ cloning site BamHI (not destroyed); 3′ cloning site XhoI (not destroyed)
  Sequencing primers: 5′ T7; 3′ SP6
Terms and licenses: Academic/Nonprofit Terms; Industry Terms: Not Available to Industry
How to cite: mChT pcDNA3 was a gift from Randy Blakely (Addgene plasmid # 15765 ; http://n2t.net/addgene:15765 ; RRID:Addgene_15765)
