[The description below was written by a language model from this plasmid's Addgene catalogue record.]
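Description:
mChT pcDNA3 is a mammalian expression plasmid carrying the mouse hemicholinium-3-sensitive choline transporter (ChT, also known as CHT1, encoded by Slc5a7) in the Invitrogen pcDNA3 backbone. The insert of about 1.74 kb was placed into the roughly 5.4 kb vector by restriction cloning between BamHI at the 5′ end and XhoI at the 3′ end. Both sites remain intact, so the cDNA can be excised or transferred to another vector. The plasmid is maintained in E. coli as a high-copy construct under ampicillin selection, and it carries a neomycin resistance marker that allows G418 selection of stably transfected mammalian cells.

The record does not list the promoter or provide a feature table. pcDNA3 as a standard vector drives inserts from the strong constitutive CMV immediate-early promoter with a downstream polyadenylation signal. The T7 and SP6 sequencing primers listed for the insert match the phage promoter sites that flank the pcDNA3 polylinker, which can also be used for in vitro transcription. No epitope tag, fusion partner or reporter is recorded, so the transporter appears to be expressed as an untagged protein.

The transporter mediates high-affinity choline uptake, which supplies cholinergic neurons with substrate for acetylcholine synthesis and is blocked by hemicholinium-3. The associated publication concerns the molecular cloning and characterization of the murine transporter. This fits use of the plasmid for heterologous expression in transiently or stably transfected mammalian cells, for example to study choline transport activity, inhibitor sensitivity, or the transporter's localization and regulation.
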