>Addgene plasmid #15765 | mChT pcDNA3 | addgene partial sequence | sequence record 22204 | CMV-F 5'-CGCAAATGGGCGGTAGGCGTG-3'
GCAGAGCTCTCTGGCTACTAGAGACCCACTGCTTACTGGCTTATCGAAATTAATACGACTCACTATAGGG
AGACCCAAGCTTGGTACCGAGCTCGGATCCAAAATGCCTTTCCATGTGGAAGGACTGGTAGCTATTATCC
TCTTCTACCTCCTTATATTTCTGGTTGGAATATGGGCTGCATGGAAAACCAAAAACAGCGGCAACCCAGA
AGAGCGCAGTGAAGCCATCATAGTCGGGGGCCGTGACATTGGTTTGTTGGTTGGTGGTTTTACCATGACA
GCCACCTGGGTTGGAGGAGGCTACATCAATGGGACAGCAGAAGCAGTGTATGGGCCAGGTTGTGGTCTAG
CTTGGGCTCAGGCACCCATTGGATATTCTCTGAGTCTAATTTTAGGTGGTCTGTTTTTTGCGAAACCTAT
GCGTTCCAAGGGATATGTGACTATGTTAGACCCATTTCAACAGATCTATGGAAAGCGCATGGGTGGGCTG
CTCTTCATCCCTGCACTGATGGGAGAGATGTTCTGGGCTGCAGCAATTTTCTCTGCATTAGGGGCCACCA
TCAGCGTGATCATTTGATGTGGATGTGAACATATCGGTCATTGTCTCTGCACTCATTGCCATTCTTTATA
CCCTAGTGGGTGGGCTCTACTCTGTGGCATATACTGATGTTGTCCAGCTATTCTG
